Addgene plasmid #105488: pISH-Olfr54
Purpose: to generate a riboprobe for in situ hybridazation
Depositing lab: Peter Mombaerts. Depositing organization: Max Planck Research Unit for Neurogenetics. Publication: The beta2-adrenergic receptor as a surrogate odorant receptor in mouse olfactory sensory neurons. Omura M, Grosmaitre X, Ma M, Mombaerts P. Mol Cell Neurosci. 2014 Jan;58:1-10. doi: 10.1016/j.mcn.2013.10.010. Epub 2013 Nov 6. PubMed 24211702.
Backbone
  Vector backbone: pGEM-Teasy
  Backbone size w/o insert (bp): 3015
  Vector type: to ganerate riboprobe
Growth in bacteria
  Bacterial resistance: Ampicillin, 100 μg/mL
  Growth temperature: 37°C
  Growth strain: DH5alpha
  Copy number: High Copy
Gene/Insert
  Cloning method: Unknown
  Sequencing primers: 5′ M13-rev; 3′ M13-for
Terms and licenses: Academic/Nonprofit Terms; Industry Terms: Not Available to Industry
Depositor comments: Linearize with SpeI, use T7 RNA polymerase for IVT.
How to cite: pISH-Olfr54 was a gift from Peter Mombaerts (Addgene plasmid # 105488 ; http://n2t.net/addgene:105488 ; RRID:Addgene_105488)
