[The description below was written by a language model from this plasmid's Addgene catalogue record and pLannotate feature annotations shown in this document.]
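Description:
pISH-Olfr54 is a bacterial cloning plasmid built on the pGEM-T Easy backbone and intended as a template for in vitro transcription of a riboprobe for in situ hybridization. It is maintained in E. coli at high copy number through a ColE1/pUC-type origin and selected with ampicillin via the β-lactamase gene and its own promoter. The backbone also carries an f1 phage origin and the remnants of the lacZα blue/white screening cassette (lac promoter, operator, CAP site and lacZα fragments), which is interrupted by the insert.

The catalogue entry does not describe the insert explicitly, but the plasmid name points to the odorant receptor gene Olfr54, and the associated work concerns mouse olfactory sensory neurons. The sequenced plasmid is about 3.96 kb against a 3.0 kb empty backbone, implying an insert of roughly 0.9 kb. Automated annotation finds an open reading frame of about 920 bp in this position and labels it by similarity to the human odorant receptor OR1D2; this is best read as a homology hit to an odorant receptor coding sequence rather than as the identity of the insert. A short adjacent match to a hornet peptide is most likely spurious.

The insert lies between opposing T7 and SP6 phage promoters. The coding sequence is on the reverse strand relative to the T7 promoter, so transcription from T7 yields RNA complementary to the mRNA. This agrees with the depositor's note to linearize with SpeI and use T7 RNA polymerase for run-off transcription, giving an antisense probe for detecting cells expressing this receptor in tissue sections. M13 primer sites flank the insert for sequence verification.
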