Features (pLannotate 1.2.2; 14 found; start..end, strand, type, name):
     24..42      +  promoter       T7 promoter: promoter for bacteriophage T7 RNA polymerase
    120..1043    -  CDS            OR1D2: OR1D2_HUMAN - Also known as OLFR1. Experimental evidence at protein level: Swiss-Prot protein existence level 1. Odorant receptor which may be involved in sperm chemotaxis. Bourgeonal is a strong chemoattractant for sperm in vitro and is shown to be a strong agonist for OR1D2 in vitro. May also function in olfactory reception. From Homo sapiens (Human).
   1050..1112    -  CDS            VESPI_VESMG (fragment): Experimental evidence at protein level: Swiss-Prot protein existence level 1. Shows contractile activity on isolated ileum smooth muscle. From Vespa magnifica (Hornet).
   1124..1142    -  promoter       SP6 promoter: promoter for bacteriophage SP6 RNA polymerase
   1184..1200    -  protein_bind   lac operator: The lac repressor binds to the lac operator to inhibit transcription in E. coli. This inhibition can be relieved by adding lactose or isopropyl-β-D-thiogalactopyranoside (IPTG). lac repressor encoded by lacI
   1208..1238    -  promoter       lac promoter: promoter for the E. coli lac operon
   1253..1274    -  protein_bind   CAP binding site: CAP binding activates transcription in the presence of cAMP. E. coli catabolite activator protein
   1287..1379    -  CDS            lacI (fragment): lac repressor; lacI; The lac repressor binds to the lac operator to inhibit transcription in E. coli. This inhibition can be relieved by adding lactose or isopropyl-β-D-thiogalactopyranoside (IPTG).
   1562..2150    -  rep_origin     ori: high-copy-number ColE1/pMB1/pBR322/pUC origin of replication
   2321..3181    -  CDS            AmpR: β-lactamase; bla; confers resistance to ampicillin, carbenicillin, and related antibiotics
   3182..3286    -  promoter       AmpR promoter: bla
   3313..3363    +  misc_feature   bom (fragment): basis of mobility region from pBR322
   3391..3819    -  rep_origin     f1 ori (sequence partly withheld): f1 bacteriophage origin of replication; arrow indicates direction of (+) strand synthesis
   3823..21      -  CDS            lacZα (fragment) (across the origin): LacZα fragment of β-galactosidase; lacZ fragment
>Addgene plasmid #105488 | pISH-Olfr54 | addgene full sequence | sequence record 202961 | Addgene NGS Result
GTAAAACGACGGCCAGTGAATTGTAATACGACTCACTATAGGGCGAATTGGGCCCGACGTCGCATGCTCC
CGGCCGCCATGGCGGCCGCGGGAATTCGATTCTAAGAGGACTTAGAGCCCCTGTTGAGGAGCCTTGTCAC
TGACTCCTTCATGTCCTTGTTCCTCAGGCTGTAAATGAAGGGGTTCAGCATGGGGGTAACCACAGTATAC
ATGATGGTGGCTACCGTGTCCTGGGTGGAGAAGGAGTCTGGAGGTCGTATATAGATACCCAGTACTGTGC
CATAGAACAGAGTGACCACAGACAAGTGTGAGCTACATGTGGAAAATGTCTTGTGCCGGCCCTTTGCAGA
GGGGATCTGGAGGACCACCATGGTGATTCGGACATAAGAGACCACAATGAGAATGCAGGGGGCCACAAAG
AGGACCACAGCTCCCAGGAAGACAAGTTGATTGACTCGTGTGTCTGAACAGGCCAACTTCATGAGCAGGT
AAGCATCACAGTAGAAGTGAGAGATCTCCGGGATGGAGGAGCAGAAACTCAGTCTGCTCATGAGGAGTGT
GTGCATCAGAGAGATGAGGGCAGAGCACATCCACACAACGGCTGCCAGCCCCACACAGAGCTGGGGGGTG
ATGATGGTGTGGTACTGTAGTGGGTAGCATATGGCCACAAATCTGTCCAGGGCCATGGCAGCCAGCAGAA
AGGTGTCCACATTGGCAAAAGAAATCAGGAAGTACGTCTGAGTTAGGCAGTGGACATAAGAGATGGTCCT
TGTTCCAGCCACATGGCCAGCCAGGAGCCTGGGGATGAGATTGGTGGTGAAGCAGACATCAACGAAGGAA
AGGTTGGCCAGGAAGAAGTACATGGGGGTGTGCAGGCGGGGATCGGAGATGATGGCCAGGAAGATGAGTG
TGTTCCCAGCTACCGTGACCAGGTACATGCACAGAAAAGCCCAGAAGAGGATTTGTTGCTGCTGTGGGTC
ATTGGTGATGCCAAGCAGGAGAAACTCGCTGACTCCAGTCTCATTCTCCCTCCCCTTGGACATAATCACT
AGTGAATTCGCGGCCGCCTGCAGGTCGACCATATGGGAGAGCTCCCAACGCGTTGGATGCATAGCTTGAG
TATTCTATAGTGTCACCTAAATAGCTTGGCGTAATCATGGTCATAGCTGTTTCCTGTGTGAAATTGTTAT
CCGCTCACAATTCCACACAACATACGAGCCGGAAGCATAAAGTGTAAAGCCTGGGGTGCCTAATGAGTGA
GCTAACTCACATTAATTGCGTTGCGCTCACTGCCCGCTTTCCAGTCGGGAAACCTGTCGTGCCAGCTGCA
TTAATGAATCGGCCAACGCGCGGGGAGAGGCGGTTTGCGTATTGGGCGCTCTTCCGCTTCCTCGCTCACT
GACTCGCTGCGCTCGGTCGTTCGGCTGCGGCGAGCGGTATCAGCTCACTCAAAGGCGGTAATACGGTTAT
CCACAGAATCAGGGGATAACGCAGGAAAGAACATGTGAGCAAAAGGCCAGCAAAAGGCCAGGAACCGTAA
AAAGGCCGCGTTGCTGGCGTTTTTCCATAGGCTCCGCCCCCCTGACGAGCATCACAAAAATCGACGCTCA
AGTCAGAGGTGGCGAAACCCGACAGGACTATAAAGATACCAGGCGTTTCCCCCTGGAAGCTCCCTCGTGC
GCTCTCCTGTTCCGACCCTGCCGCTTACCGGATACCTGTCCGCCTTTCTCCCTTCGGGAAGCGTGGCGCT
TTCTCATAGCTCACGCTGTAGGTATCTCAGTTCGGTGTAGGTCGTTCGCTCCAAGCTGGGCTGTGTGCAC
GAACCCCCCGTTCAGCCCGACCGCTGCGCCTTATCCGGTAACTATCGTCTTGAGTCCAACCCGGTAAGAC
ACGACTTATCGCCACTGGCAGCAGCCACTGGTAACAGGATTAGCAGAGCGAGGTATGTAGGCGGTGCTAC
AGAGTTCTTGAAGTGGTGGCCTAACTACGGCTACACTAGAAGAACAGTATTTGGTATCTGCGCTCTGCTG
AAGCCAGTTACCTTCGGAAAAAGAGTTGGTAGCTCTTGATCCGGCAAACAAACCACCGCTGGTAGCGGTG
GTTTTTTTGTTTGCAAGCAGCAGATTACGCGCAGAAAAAAAGGATCTCAAGAAGATCCTTTGATCTTTTC
TACGGGGTCTGACGCTCAGTGGAACGAAAACTCACGTTAAGGGATTTTGGTCATGAGATTATCAAAAAGG
ATCTTCACCTAGATCCTTTTAAATTAAAAATGAAGTTTTAAATCAATCTAAAGTATATATGAGTAAACTT
GGTCTGACAGTTACCAATGCTTAATCAGTGAGGCACCTATCTCAGCGATCTGTCTATTTCGTTCATCCAT
AGTTGCCTGACTCCCCGTCGTGTAGATAACTACGATACGGGAGGGCTTACCATCTGGCCCCAGTGCTGCA
ATGATACCGCGAGACCCACGCTCACCGGCTCCAGATTTATCAGCAATAAACCAGCCAGCCGGAAGGGCCG
AGCGCAGAAGTGGTCCTGCAACTTTATCCGCCTCCATCCAGTCTATTAATTGTTGCCGGGAAGCTAGAGT
AAGTAGTTCGCCAGTTAATAGTTTGCGCAACGTTGTTGCCATTGCTACAGGCATCGTGGTGTCACGCTCG
TCGTTTGGTATGGCTTCATTCAGCTCCGGTTCCCAACGATCAAGGCGAGTTACATGATCCCCCATGTTGT
GCAAAAAAGCGGTTAGCTCCTTCGGTCCTCCGATCGTTGTCAGAAGTAAGTTGGCCGCAGTGTTATCACT
CATGGTTATGGCAGCACTGCATAATTCTCTTACTGTCATGCCATCCGTAAGATGCTTTTCTGTGACTGGT
GAGTACTCAACCAAGTCATTCTGAGAATAGTGTATGCGGCGACCGAGTTGCTCTTGCCCGGCGTCAATAC
GGGATAATACCGCGCCACATAGCAGAACTTTAAAAGTGCTCATCATTGGAAAACGTTCTTCGGGGCGAAA
ACTCTCAAGGATCTTACCGCTGTTGAGATCCAGTTCGATGTAACCCACTCGTGCACCCAACTGATCTTCA
GCATCTTTTACTTTCACCAGCGTTTCTGGGTGAGCAAAAACAGGAAGGCAAAATGCCGCAAAAAAGGGAA
TAAGGGCGACACGGAAATGTTGAATACTCATACTCTTCCTTTTTCAATATTATTGAAGCATTTATCAGGG
TTATTGTCTCATGAGCGGATACATATTTGAATGTATTTAGAAAAATAAACAAATAGGGGTTCCGCGCACA
TTTCCCCGAAAAGTGCCACCTGATGCGGTGTGAAATACCGCACAGATGCGTAAGGAGAAAATACCGCATC
AGGAAATTGTAAGCGTTAATATTTTGTTAAAATTCGCGTTAAATTTTTGTTAAATCAGCTCATTTTTTAA
CCAATAGGCCGAAATCGGCAAAATCCCTTATAAATCAAAAGAATAGACCGAGATAGGGT
[37 nt withheld, positions 3490-3526]
AAAGAACGTGGACTCCAACGTCAAAGG
[49 nt withheld, positions 3554-3602]
T
[91 nt withheld, positions 3604-3694]
G
[124 nt withheld, positions 3696-3819]
CCATTCGCCATTCAGGCTGCGCAACTGTTGGGAAGGGCGATCGGTGCGGGCCTCTTCGCTATTACGCCAG
CTGGCGAAAGGGGGATGTGCTGCAAGGCGATTAAGTTGGGTAACGCCAGGGTTTTCCCAGTCACGACGTT
