>Addgene plasmid #105488 | pISH-Olfr54 | depositor partial sequence | sequence record 199711 | insert: sequenced with M13-for primer
TGCTCCCGGCCGCCATGGCGGCCGCGGGAATTCGATTCTAAGAGGACTTAGAGCCCCTGTTGAGGAGCCT
TGTCACTGACTCCTTCATGTCCTTGTTCCTCAGGCTGTAAATGAAGGGGTTCAGCATGGGGGTAACCACA
GTATACATGATGGTGGCTACCGTGTCCTGGGTGGAGAAGGAGTCTGGAGGTCGTATATAGATACCCAGTA
CTGTGCCATAGAACAGAGTGACCACAGACAAGTGTGAGCTACATGTGGAAAATGTCTTGTGCCGGCCCTT
TGCAGAGGGGATCTGGAGGACCACCATGGTGATTCGGACATAAGAGACCACAATGAGAATGCAGGGGGCC
ACAAAGAGGACCACAGCTCCCAGGAAGACAAGTTGATTGACTCGTGTGTCTGAACAGGCCAACTTCATGA
GCAGGTAAGCATCACAGTAGAAGTGAGAGATCTCCGGGATGGAGGAGCAGAAACTCAGTCTGCTCATGAG
GAGTGTGTGCATCAGAGAGATGAGGGCAGAGCACATCCACACAACGGCTGCCAGCCCCACACAGAGCTGG
GGGGTGATGATGGTGTGGTACTGTAGTGGGTAGCATATGGCCACAAATCTGTCCAGGGCCATGGCAGCCA
GCAGAAAGGTGTCCACATTGGCAAAAGAAATCAGGAAGTACGTCTGAGTTAGGCAGTGGACATAAGAGAT
GGTCCTTGTTCCAGCCACATGGCCAGCCAGGAGCCTGGGGATGAGATTGGTGGTGAAGCAGACATCAACG
AAGGAAAGGTTGGCCAGGAAGAAGTACATGGGGGTGTGCAGGCGGGGATCGGAGATGATGGCCAGGAAGA
TGAGTGTGTTCCCAGCTACCGTGACCAGGTACATGCACAG
