>Addgene plasmid #105488 | pISH-Olfr54 | depositor partial sequence | sequence record 199712 | insert: sequenced with M31-rev primer
CCAACGCGTTGGGAGCTCTCCCATATGGTCGACCTGCAGGCGGCCGCGAATTCACTAGTGATTATGTCCA
AGGGGAGGGAGAATGAGACTGGAGTCAGCGAGTTTCTCCTGCTTGGCATCACCAATGACCCACAGCAGCA
ACAAATCCTCTTCTGGGCTTTTCTGTGCATGTACCTGGTCACGGTAGCTGGGAACACACTCATCTTCCTG
GCCATCATCTCCGATCCCCGCCTGCACACCCCCATGTACTTCTTCCTGGCCAACCTTTCCTTCGTTGATG
TCTGCTTCACCACCAATCTCATCCCCAGGCTCCTGGCTGGCCATGTGGCTGGAACAAGGACCATCTCTTA
TGTCCACTGCCTAACTCAGACGTACTTCCTGATTTCTTTTGCCAATGTGGACACCTTTCTGCTGGCTGCC
ATGGCCCTGGACAGATTTGTGGCCATATGCTACCCACTACAGTACCACACCATCATCACCCCCCAGCTCT
GTGTGGGGCTGGCAGCCGTTGTGTGGATGTGCTCTGCCCTCATCTCTCTGATGCACACACTCCTCATGAG
CAGACTGAGTTTCTGCTCCTCCATCCCGGAGATCTCTCACTTCTACTGTGATGCTTACCTGCTCATGAAG
TTGGCCTGTTCAGACACACGAGTCAATCAACTTGTCTTCCTGGGAGCTGTGGTCCTCTTTGTGGCCCCCT
GCATTCTCATTGTGGTCTCTTATGTCCGAATCACCATGGTGGTCCTCCAGATCCCCTCTGCAAAGGGCCG
GCACAAGACATTTTCCACATGTAGCTCACACTTGTCTGTGGTCACTCTGTTCTATGGCACAGTACTGGGT
ATCTATATACGACCTCCAGACTCCTTCTCCACCCAGGACACGGTAGCCACCATCATGTATACTGTGGTTA
CCCCCATGCTGAACCCCTTCATTTACAGCCTGAGGAACAAGGACATGAAGGAGTCAGTGACAAGGCTCCT
